>Addgene plasmid #18760 | MSCV IRES Luciferase | addgene partial sequence | sequence record 80715 | pLXSN5 5'-CCCTTGAACCTCCTCGTTCGACC-3'
CCTACTCCTTTTCAGCCCCTCACTCCTTCTCTAGGCGCCGGAATTAGATCTCTCGAGGTTAACGAATTCC
GCCCCCCCCCCCTAACGTTACTGGCCGAAGCCGCTTGGAATAAGGCCGGTGTGCGTTTGTCTATATGTTA
TTTTCCACCATATTGCCGTCTTTTGGCAATGTGAGGGCCCGGAAACCTGGCCCTGTCTTCTTGACGAGCA
TTCCTAGGGGTCTTTCCCCTCTCGCCAAAGGAATGCAAGGTCTGTTGAATGTCGTGAAGGAAGCAGTTCC
TCTGGAAGCTTCTTGAAGACAAACAACGTCTGTAGCGACCCTTTGCAGGCAGCGGAACCCCCCACCTGGC
GACAGGTGCCTCTGCGGCCAAAAGCCACGTGTATAAGATACACCTGCAAAGGCGGCACAACCCCAGTGCC
ACGTTGTGAGTTGGATAGTTGTGGAAAGAGTCAAATGGCTCTCCTCAAGCGTATTCAACAAGGGGCTGAA
GGATGCCCAGAAGGTACCCCATTGTATGGGATCTGATCTGGGGCCTCGGTGCACATGCTTTACATGTGTT
TAGTCGAGGTTAAAAAAACGTCTAGGCCCCCCGAACCACGGGGACGTGGTTTTCCTTTGAAAAACACGAT
GATAATATGGCCACAACCATGGAAGACGCCAAAAACATAAAGAAAGGCCCGGCGCCATTCTATCCGCTGG
AAGATGGAACCGCTGGAGAGCAACTGCATAAGGCTATGAAGAGATACGCCCTGGTTCCTGGAACAATTGC
TTTTACAGATGCACATATCGAGGTGGACATCACTTACGCTGAGTACTTCGAAATGTCCGTTCGGTTGGCA
GAAGCTATGAAACGATATGGGCTGAAATACAAATCACAGAATCGTCGTATGCAGTGAAAACTCTCTTCAA
