>Addgene plasmid #18760 | MSCV IRES Luciferase | addgene partial sequence | sequence record 80722 | IRES-F 5'-TGGCTCTCCTCAAGCGTATT-3'
CAGAAGGTCCCCATTGTATGGGATCTGATCTGGGGCCTCGGTGCACATGCTTTACATGTGTTTAGTCGAG
GTTAAAAAAACGTCTAGGCCCCCCGAACCACGGGGACGTGGTTTTCCTTTGAAAAACACGATGATAATAT
GGCCACAACCATGGAAGACGCCAAAAACATAAAGAAAGGCCCGGCGCCATTCTATCCGCTGGAAGATGGA
ACCGCTGGAGAGCAACTGCATAAGGCTATGAAGAGATACGCCCTGGTTCCTGGAACAATTGCTTTTACAG
ATGCACATATCGAGGTGGACATCACTTACGCTGAGTACTTCGAAATGTCCGTTCGGTTGGCAGAAGCTAT
GAAACGATATGGGCTGAATACAAATCACAGAATCGTCGTATGCAGTGAAAACTCTCTTCAATTCTTTATG
CCGGTGTTGGGCGCGTTATTTATCGGAGTTGCAGTTGCGCCCGCGAACGACATTTATAATGAACGTGAAT
TGCTCAACAGTATGGGCATTTCGCAGCCTACCGTGGTGTTCGTTTCCAAAAAGGGGTTGCAAAAAATTTT
GAACGTGCAAAAAAAGCTCCCAATCATCCAAAAAATTATTATCATGGATTCTAAAACGGATTACCAGGGA
TTTCAGTCGATGTACACGTTCGTCACATCTCATCTACCTCCCGGTTTTAATGAATACGATTTTGTGCCAG
AGTCCTTCGATAGGGACAAGACAATTGCACTGATCATGAACTCCTCTGGATCTACTGGTCTGCCTAAAGG
TGTCGCTCTGCCTCATAGAACTGCCTGCGTGAGATTCTCGCATGCCAGAGATCCTATTTTTGGCAATCAA
ATCATTCCGGATACTGCGATTTTAAGTGTTGTTCCATTCCATCACGGTTTTGGAATGTTTACTACACTCG
GATATTTGATATGTGGATTTCGAGTCGTCTTAATGTATAGATTTGAAAAANAGCTGTTTCTGAGGAGCCT
TCAGGATACAAGATTCAAAGTGCGCTGCTGG
