[The description below was written by a language model from this plasmid's Addgene catalogue record.]
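Description:
MSCV IRES Luciferase is an empty retroviral expression backbone of about 6.3 kb, based on the murine stem cell virus (MSCV) vector family and intended for delivering genes into mammalian cells by retroviral transduction. It is maintained in E. coli as a high-copy plasmid under ampicillin selection. The record carries no feature table, so the bacterial origin, the exact layout of the viral elements and any mammalian selection marker are not stated. In MSCV-type vectors generally, the long terminal repeats flank the cargo and the 5′ LTR acts as the promoter for the transcript that is both packaged into virions and expressed after integration.

According to the depositor's notes, the plasmid was built from an MSCV/IRES/GFP parent by excising GFP with NcoI and SalI and ligating in a roughly 1.7 kb NcoI–SalI fragment from the pGL3-Promoter vector that carries the luciferase coding sequence together with its poly(A) signal. No gene of interest is present. A user's cDNA would be inserted by restriction cloning, presumably upstream of the internal ribosome entry site, and can be checked with a 5′ MSCV sequencing primer.

The IRES allows the inserted gene and luciferase to be translated from a single bicistronic transcript, so luciferase activity marks transduced cells and is linked to expression of the cloned gene. Such a design is typically used to generate stably transduced cell populations that can be followed by bioluminescence, although the record lists no specific application beyond its role as an empty backbone.
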