Addgene plasmid #18760: MSCV IRES Luciferase
Purpose: (Empty Backbone)
Depositing lab: Scott Lowe. Depositing organization: Cold Spring Harbor Laboratory.
Backbone
  Vector backbone: MSCV IRES Luciferase
  Backbone size (bp): 6300
  Vector type: Mammalian Expression, Retroviral, Luciferase
Growth in bacteria
  Bacterial resistance: Ampicillin, 100 μg/mL
  Growth temperature: 37°C
  Growth strain: DH5alpha
  Copy number: High Copy
Gene/Insert
  Gene/Insert name: None
  Cloning method: Restriction Enzyme
  Sequencing primers: 5′ MSCV
Resource information
  A portion of this plasmid was derived from a plasmid made by: Warren Pear
Terms and licenses: Academic/Nonprofit Terms; Industry Terms: Not Available to Industry
Depositor comments: To create MSCV/IRES/LUC, the MSCV/IRES/GFP plasmid was amplified up and digested with NcoI and SalI to remove the GFP. Next, the pGL3-Promoter vector from Promega was amplified up and digested with NcoI and SalI to remove luciferase and the Poly(A) signal. Once completed, the 1.7kb luciferase was ligated into MSCV/IRES to give the MSCV/IRES/LUC plasmid.
How to cite: MSCV IRES Luciferase was a gift from Scott Lowe (Addgene plasmid # 18760 ; http://n2t.net/addgene:18760 ; RRID:Addgene_18760)
