LOCUS       Exported 7350 bp ds-DNA circular SYN 12-MAY-2021
DEFINITION  synthetic circular DNA
ACCESSION   .
VERSION     .
KEYWORDS    MSCV IRES Luciferase
SOURCE      synthetic DNA construct
  ORGANISM  synthetic DNA construct
REFERENCE   1 (bases 1 to 7350)
  TITLE     Lowe Lab Plasmids
REFERENCE   2 (bases 1 to 7350)
  AUTHORS   .
  TITLE     Direct Submission
  JOURNAL   Exported May 12, 2021 from SnapGene Server 1.1.58
            http://www.snapgene.com
FEATURES             Location/Qualifiers
     source          1..7350
                     /organism="synthetic DNA construct"
                     /mol_type="other DNA"
     primer_bind     complement(23..45)
                     /label=pGEX 3'
                     /note="pGEX vectors, reverse primer"
     primer_bind     145..164
                     /label=pRS-marker
                     /note="pRS vectors, use to sequence yeast selectable
                     marker"
     primer_bind     358..380
                     /label=M13/pUC Forward
                     /note="In lacZ gene"
     primer_bind     508..527
                     /label=pBRrevBam
                     /note="pBR322 vectors, tet region, downstream of BamHI,
                     reverse primer"
     LTR             727..1243
                     /label=5' LTR
                     /note="5' long terminal repeat from murine embryonic stem
                     cell virus"
     misc_feature    1307..1648
                     /label=MESV Psi
                     /note="packaging signal of murine embryonic stem cell
                     virus"
     CDS             1715..2131
                     /label=gag (truncated)
                     /note="truncated Moloney murine leukemia virus (MMLV) gag
                     gene lacking the start codon"
     primer_bind     2061..2083
                     /label=pLXSN 5'
                     /note="Murine stem cell virus, forward primer. Also called
                     MSCV"
     primer_bind     2099..2115
                     /label=pBABE 5'
                     /note="Psi packaging signal, forward primer for pBABE
                     vectors"
     misc_feature    2177..2729
                     /label=IRES
                     /note="internal ribosome entry site (IRES) of the
                     encephalomyocarditis virus (EMCV)"
     primer_bind     complement(2321..2338)
                     /label=IRES reverse
                     /note="IRES internal ribosome entry site, reverse primer.
                     Also called pCDH-rev"
     primer_bind     2548..2567
                     /label=IRES-F
                     /note="IRES internal ribosome entry site, forward primer"
     CDS             2741..4393
                     /codon_start=1
                     /gene="luc+"
                     /product="firefly luciferase"
                     /label=luciferase
                     /note="enhanced luc+ version of the luciferase gene"
                     /translation="MEDAKNIKKGPAPFYPLEDGTAGEQLHKAMKRYALVPGTIAFTDA
                     HIEVDITYAEYFEMSVRLAEAMKRYGLNTNHRIVVCSENSLQFFMPVLGALFIGVAVAP
                     ANDIYNERELLNSMGISQPTVVFVSKKGLQKILNVQKKLPIIQKIIIMDSKTDYQGFQS
                     MYTFVTSHLPPGFNEYDFVPESFDRDKTIALIMNSSGSTGLPKGVALPHRTACVRFSHA
                     RDPIFGNQIIPDTAILSVVPFHHGFGMFTTLGYLICGFRVVLMYRFEEELFLRSLQDYK
                     IQSALLVPTLFSFFAKSTLIDKYDLSNLHEIASGGAPLSKEVGEAVAKRFHLPGIRQGY
                     GLTETTSAILITPEGDDKPGAVGKVVPFFEAKVVDLDTGKTLGVNQRGELCVRGPMIMS
                     GYVNNPEATNALIDKDGWLHSGDIAYWDEDEHFFIVDRLKSLIKYKGYQVAPAELESIL
                     LQHPNIFDAGVAGLPDDDAGELPAAVVVLEHGKTMTEKEIVDYVASQVTTAKKLRGGVV
                     FVDEVPKGLTGKLDARKIREILIKAKKGGKIAV"
     primer_bind     complement(2807..2825)
                     /label=LucNrev
                     /note="Firefly luciferase, reverse primer"
     LTR             4471..4985
                     /label=3' LTR
                     /note="3' long terminal repeat from murine embryonic stem
                     cell virus"
     protein_bind    5147..5163
                     /label=lac operator
                     /bound_moiety="lac repressor encoded by lacI"
                     /note="The lac repressor binds to the lac operator to
                     inhibit transcription in E. coli. This inhibition can be
                     relieved by adding lactose or
                     isopropyl-beta-D-thiogalactopyranoside (IPTG)."
     promoter        complement(5171..5201)
                     /label=lac promoter
                     /note="promoter for the E. coli lac operon"
     protein_bind    5216..5237
                     /label=CAP binding site
                     /bound_moiety="E. coli catabolite activator protein"
                     /note="CAP binding activates transcription in the presence
                     of cAMP."
     primer_bind     complement(5354..5371)
                     /label=L4440
                     /note="L4440 vector, forward primer"
     rep_origin      complement(5525..6113)
                     /direction=LEFT
                     /label=ori
                     /note="high-copy-number ColE1/pMB1/pBR322/pUC origin of
                     replication"
     primer_bind     complement(5605..5624)
                     /label=pBR322ori-F
                     /note="pBR322 origin, forward primer"
     CDS             complement(6284..7144)
                     /codon_start=1
                     /gene="bla"
                     /product="beta-lactamase"
                     /label=AmpR
                     /note="confers resistance to ampicillin, carbenicillin, and
                     related antibiotics"
                     /translation="MSIQHFRVALIPFFAAFCLPVFAHPETLVKVKDAEDQLGARVGYI
                     ELDLNSGKILESFRPEERFPMMSTFKVLLCGAVLSRIDAGQEQLGRRIHYSQNDLVEYS
                     PVTEKHLTDGMTVRELCSAAITMSDNTAANLLLTTIGGPKELTAFLHNMGDHVTRLDRW
                     EPELNEAIPNDERDTTMPVAMATTLRKLLTGELLTLASRQQLIDWMEADKVAGPLLRSA
                     LPAGWFIADKSGAGERGSRGIIAALGPDGKPSRIVVIYTTGSQATMDERNRQIAEIGAS
                     LIKHW"
     primer_bind     6907..6926
                     /label=Amp-R
                     /note="Ampicillin resistance gene, reverse primer"
     promoter        complement(7145..7249)
                     /gene="bla"
                     /label=AmpR promoter
     primer_bind     7317..7335
                     /label=pBRforEco
                     /note="pBR322 vectors, upsteam of EcoRI site, forward
                     primer"
ORIGIN
        1 gtttcggtga tgacggtgaa aacctctgac acatgcagct cccggagacg gtcacagctt
       61 gtctgtaagc ggatgccggg agcagacaag cccgtcaggg cgcgtcagcg ggtgttggcg
      121 ggtgtcgggg ctggcttaac tatgcggcat cagagcagat tgtactgaga gtgcaccata
      181 tgcggtgtga aataccgcac agatgcgtaa ggagaaaata ccgcatcagg cgccattcgc
      241 cattcaggct gcgcaactgt tgggaagggc gatcggtgcg ggcctcttcg ctattacgcc
      301 agctggcgaa agggggatgt gctgcaaggc gattaagttg ggtaacgcca gggttttccc
      361 agtcacgacg ttgtaaaacg acggcgcaag gaatggtgca tgcaaggaga tggcgcccaa
      421 cagtcccccg gccacggggc ctgccaccat acccacgccg aaacaagcgc tcatgagccc
      481 gaagtggcga gcccgatctt ccccatcggt gatgtcggcg atataggcgc cagcaaccgc
      541 acctgtggcg ccggtgatgc cggccacgat gcgtccggcg tagaggcgat tagtccaatt
      601 tgttaaagac aggatatcag tggtccaggc tctagttttg actcaacaat atcaccagct
      661 gaagcctata gagtacgagc catagataaa ataaaagatt ttatttagtc tccagaaaaa
      721 ggggggaatg aaagacccca cctgtaggtt tggcaagcta gcttaagtaa cgccattttg
      781 caaggcatgg aaaatacata actgagaata gagaagttca gatcaaggtt aggaacagag
      841 agacagcaga atatgggcca aacaggatat ctgtggtaag cagttcctgc cccggctcag
      901 ggccaagaac agatggtccc cagatgcggt cccgccctca gcagtttcta gagaaccatc
      961 agatgtttcc agggtgcccc aaggacctga aatgaccctg tgccttattt gaactaacca
     1021 atcagttcgc ttctcgcttc tgttcgcgcg cttctgctcc ccgagctcaa taaaagagcc
     1081 cacaacccct cactcggcgc gccagtcctc cgatagactg cgtcgcccgg gtacccgtat
     1141 tcccaataaa gcctcttgct gtttgcatcc gaatcgtgga ctcgctgatc cttgggaggg
     1201 tctcctcaga ttgattgact gcccacctcg ggggtctttc atttggaggt tccaccgaga
     1261 tttggagacc cctgcccagg gaccaccgac ccccccgccg ggaggtaagc tggccagcgg
     1321 tcgtttcgtg tctgtctctg tctttgtgcg tgtttgtgcc ggcatctaat gtttgcgcct
     1381 gcgtctgtac tagttagcta actagctctg tatctggcgg acccgtggtg gaactgacga
     1441 gttctgaaca cccggccgca accctgggag acgtcccagg gactttgggg gccgtttttg
     1501 tggcccgacc tgaggaaggg agtcgatgtg gaatccgacc ccgtcaggat atgtggttct
     1561 ggtaggagac gagaacctaa aacagttccc gcctccgtct gaatttttgc tttcggtttg
     1621 gaaccgaagc cgcgcgtctt gtctgctgca gcgctgcagc atcgttctgt gttgtctctg
     1681 tctgactgtg tttctgtatt tgtctgaaaa ttagggccag actgttacca ctcccttaag
     1741 tttgacctta ggtcactgga aagatgtcga gcggatcgct cacaaccagt cggtagatgt
     1801 caagaagaga cgttgggtta ccttctgctc tgcagaatgg ccaaccttta acgtcggatg
     1861 gccgcgagac ggcaccttta accgagacct catcacccag gttaagatca aggtcttttc
     1921 acctggcccg catggacacc cagaccaggt cccctacatc gtgacctggg aagccttggc
     1981 ttttgacccc cctccctggg tcaagccctt tgtacaccct aagcctccgc ctcctcttcc
     2041 tccatccgcc ccgtctctcc cccttgaacc tcctcgttcg accccgcctc gatcctccct
     2101 ttatccagcc ctcactcctt ctctaggcgc cggaattaga tctctcgagg ttaacgaatt
     2161 ccgccccccc cccctaacgt tactggccga agccgcttgg aataaggccg gtgtgcgttt
     2221 gtctatatgt tattttccac catattgccg tcttttggca atgtgagggc ccggaaacct
     2281 ggccctgtct tcttgacgag cattcctagg ggtctttccc ctctcgccaa aggaatgcaa
     2341 ggtctgttga atgtcgtgaa ggaagcagtt cctctggaag cttcttgaag acaaacaacg
     2401 tctgtagcga ccctttgcag gcagcggaac cccccacctg gcgacaggtg cctctgcggc
     2461 caaaagccac gtgtataaga tacacctgca aaggcggcac aaccccagtg ccacgttgtg
     2521 agttggatag ttgtggaaag agtcaaatgg ctctcctcaa gcgtattcaa caaggggctg
     2581 aaggatgccc agaaggtacc ccattgtatg ggatctgatc tggggcctcg gtgcacatgc
     2641 tttacatgtg tttagtcgag gttaaaaaaa cgtctaggcc ccccgaacca cggggacgtg
     2701 gttttccttt gaaaaacacg atgataatat ggccacaacc atggaagacg ccaaaaacat
     2761 aaagaaaggc ccggcgccat tctatccgct ggaagatgga accgctggag agcaactgca
     2821 taaggctatg aagagatacg ccctggttcc tggaacaatt gcttttacag atgcacatat
     2881 cgaggtggac atcacttacg ctgagtactt cgaaatgtcc gttcggttgg cagaagctat
     2941 gaaacgatat gggctgaata caaatcacag aatcgtcgta tgcagtgaaa actctcttca
     3001 attctttatg ccggtgttgg gcgcgttatt tatcggagtt gcagttgcgc ccgcgaacga
     3061 catttataat gaacgtgaat tgctcaacag tatgggcatt tcgcagccta ccgtggtgtt
     3121 cgtttccaaa aaggggttgc aaaaaatttt gaacgtgcaa aaaaagctcc caatcatcca
     3181 aaaaattatt atcatggatt ctaaaacgga ttaccaggga tttcagtcga tgtacacgtt
     3241 cgtcacatct catctacctc ccggttttaa tgaatacgat tttgtgccag agtccttcga
     3301 tagggacaag acaattgcac tgatcatgaa ctcctctgga tctactggtc tgcctaaagg
     3361 tgtcgctctg cctcatagaa ctgcctgcgt gagattctcg catgccagag atcctatttt
     3421 tggcaatcaa atcattccgg atactgcgat tttaagtgtt gttccattcc atcacggttt
     3481 tggaatgttt actacactcg gatatttgat atgtggattt cgagtcgtct taatgtatag
     3541 atttgaagaa gagctgtttc tgaggagcct tcaggattac aagattcaaa gtgcgctgct
     3601 ggtgccaacc ctattctcct tcttcgccaa aagcactctg attgacaaat acgatttatc
     3661 taatttacac gaaattgctt ctggtggcgc tcccctctct aaggaagtcg gggaagcggt
     3721 tgccaagagg ttccatctgc caggtatcag gcaaggatat gggctcactg agactacatc
     3781 agctattctg attacacccg agggggatga taaaccgggc gcggtcggta aagttgttcc
     3841 attttttgaa gcgaaggttg tggatctgga taccgggaaa acgctgggcg ttaatcaaag
     3901 aggcgaactg tgtgtgagag gtcctatgat tatgtccggt tatgtaaaca atccggaagc
     3961 gaccaacgcc ttgattgaca aggatggatg gctacattct ggagacatag cttactggga
     4021 cgaagacgaa cacttcttca tcgttgaccg cctgaagtct ctgattaagt acaaaggcta
     4081 tcaggtggct cccgctgaat tggaatccat cttgctccaa caccccaaca tcttcgacgc
     4141 aggtgtcgca ggtcttcccg acgatgacgc cggtgaactt cccgccgccg ttgttgtttt
     4201 ggagcacgga aagacgatga cggaaaaaga gatcgtggat tacgtcgcca gtcaagtaac
     4261 aaccgcgaaa aagttgcgcg gaggagttgt gtttgtggac gaagtaccga aaggtcttac
     4321 cggaaaactc gacgcaagaa aaatcagaga gatcctcata aaggccaaga agggcggaaa
     4381 gatcgccgtg taattctagg atccgtcgac ctgcagccaa gcttatcgat aaaataaaag
     4441 attttattta gtctccagaa aaagggggga atgaaagacc ccacctgtag gtttggcaag
     4501 ctagcttaag taacgccatt ttgcaaggca tggaaaatac ataactgaga atagagaagt
     4561 tcagatcaag gttaggaaca gagagacagc agaatatggg ccaaacagga tatctgtggt
     4621 aagcagttcc tgccccggct cagggccaag aacagatggt ccccagatgc ggtcccgccc
     4681 tcagcagttt ctagagaacc atcagatgtt tccagggtgc cccaaggacc tgaaatgacc
     4741 ctgtgcctta tttgaactaa ccaatcagtt cgcttctcgc ttctgttcgc gcgcttctgc
     4801 tccccgagct caataaaaga gcccacaacc cctcactcgg cgcgccagtc ctccgataga
     4861 ctgcgtcgcc cgggtacccg tgtatccaat aaaccctctt gcagttgcat ccgacttgtg
     4921 gtctcgctgt tccttgggag ggtctcctct gagtgattga ctacccgtca gcgggggtct
     4981 ttcatgggta acagtttctt gaagttggag aacaacattc tgagggtagg agtcgaatat
     5041 taagtaatcc tgactcaatt agccactgtt ttgaatccac atactccaat actcctgaaa
     5101 tagttcatta tggacagcgc agaaagagct ggggagaatt gtgaaattgt tatccgctca
     5161 caattccaca caacatacga gccggaagca taaagtgtaa agcctggggt gcctaatgag
     5221 tgagctaact cacattaatt gcgttgcgct cactgcccgc tttccagtcg ggaaacctgt
     5281 cgtgccagct gcattaatga atcggccaac gcgcggggag aggcggtttg cgtattgggc
     5341 gctcttccgc ttcctcgctc actgactcgc tgcgctcggt cgttcggctg cggcgagcgg
     5401 tatcagctca ctcaaaggcg gtaatacggt tatccacaga atcaggggat aacgcaggaa
     5461 agaacatgtg agcaaaaggc cagcaaaagg ccaggaaccg taaaaaggcc gcgttgctgg
     5521 cgtttttcca taggctccgc ccccctgacg agcatcacaa aaatcgacgc tcaagtcaga
     5581 ggtggcgaaa cccgacagga ctataaagat accaggcgtt tccccctgga agctccctcg
     5641 tgcgctctcc tgttccgacc ctgccgctta ccggatacct gtccgccttt ctcccttcgg
     5701 gaagcgtggc gctttctcat agctcacgct gtaggtatct cagttcggtg taggtcgttc
     5761 gctccaagct gggctgtgtg cacgaacccc ccgttcagcc cgaccgctgc gccttatccg
     5821 gtaactatcg tcttgagtcc aacccggtaa gacacgactt atcgccactg gcagcagcca
     5881 ctggtaacag gattagcaga gcgaggtatg taggcggtgc tacagagttc ttgaagtggt
     5941 ggcctaacta cggctacact agaagaacag tatttggtat ctgcgctctg ctgaagccag
     6001 ttaccttcgg aaaaagagtt ggtagctctt gatccggcaa acaaaccacc gctggtagcg
     6061 gtggtttttt tgtttgcaag cagcagatta cgcgcagaaa aaaaggatct caagaagatc
     6121 ctttgatctt ttctacgggg tctgacgctc agtggaacga aaactcacgt taagggattt
     6181 tggtcatgag attatcaaaa aggatcttca cctagatcct tttaaattaa aaatgaagtt
     6241 ttaaatcaat ctaaagtata tatgagtaaa cttggtctga cagttaccaa tgcttaatca
     6301 gtgaggcacc tatctcagcg atctgtctat ttcgttcatc catagttgcc tgactccccg
     6361 tcgtgtagat aactacgata cgggagggct taccatctgg ccccagtgct gcaatgatac
     6421 cgcgagaccc acgctcaccg gctccagatt tatcagcaat aaaccagcca gccggaaggg
     6481 ccgagcgcag aagtggtcct gcaactttat ccgcctccat ccagtctatt aattgttgcc
     6541 gggaagctag agtaagtagt tcgccagtta atagtttgcg caacgttgtt gccattgcta
     6601 caggcatcgt ggtgtcacgc tcgtcgtttg gtatggcttc attcagctcc ggttcccaac
     6661 gatcaaggcg agttacatga tcccccatgt tgtgcaaaaa agcggttagc tccttcggtc
     6721 ctccgatcgt tgtcagaagt aagttggccg cagtgttatc actcatggtt atggcagcac
     6781 tgcataattc tcttactgtc atgccatccg taagatgctt ttctgtgact ggtgagtact
     6841 caaccaagtc attctgagaa tagtgtatgc ggcgaccgag ttgctcttgc ccggcgtcaa
     6901 tacgggataa taccgcgcca catagcagaa ctttaaaagt gctcatcatt ggaaaacgtt
     6961 cttcggggcg aaaactctca aggatcttac cgctgttgag atccagttcg atgtaaccca
     7021 ctcgtgcacc caactgatct tcagcatctt ttactttcac cagcgtttct gggtgagcaa
     7081 aaacaggaag gcaaaatgcc gcaaaaaagg gaataagggc gacacggaaa tgttgaatac
     7141 tcatactctt cctttttcaa tattattgaa gcatttatca gggttattgt ctcatgagcg
     7201 gatacatatt tgaatgtatt tagaaaaata aacaaatagg ggttccgcgc acatttcccc
     7261 gaaaagtgcc acctgacgtc taagaaacca ttattatcat gacattaacc tataaaaata
     7321 ggcgtatcac gaggcccttt cgtctcgcgc
//
